Addgene plasmid #217164: pCMV-Tc1-12_Xt
Purpose: Mammalian expression vector for expression of Tc1-12_Xt transposase (CMV promoter)
Depositing lab: Haoyi Wang. Depositing organization: Institute of Zoology, Chinese Academy of Sciences. Publication: Heterologous survey of 130 DNA transposons in human cells highlights their functional divergence and expands the genome engineering toolbox. Zhang T, Tan S, Tang N, Li Y, Zhang C, Sun J, Guo Y, Gao H, Cai Y, Sun W, Wang C, Fu L, Ma H, Wu Y, Hu X, Zhang X, Gee P, Yan W, Zhao Y, Chen Q, Guo B, Wang H, Zhang YE. Cell. 2024 Jul 11;187(14):3741-3760.e30. doi: 10.1016/j.cell.2024.05.007. Epub 2024 Jun 5. PubMed 38843831.
Backbone
  Vector backbone: pCMV
  Vector type: Mammalian Expression
Growth in bacteria
  Bacterial resistance: Ampicillin, 100 μg/mL
  Growth temperature: 37°C
  Growth strain: DH5alpha
  Copy number: High Copy
Gene/Insert
  Gene/Insert name: Tc1-12_Xt transposase
  Species: Synthetic
  Cloning method: Restriction Enzyme; 5′ cloning site Unknown (unknown if destroyed); 3′ cloning site Unknown (unknown if destroyed)
Terms and licenses: Academic/Nonprofit Terms; Industry Terms: Not Available to Industry
How to cite: pCMV-Tc1-12_Xt was a gift from Haoyi Wang (Addgene plasmid # 217164 ; http://n2t.net/addgene:217164 ; RRID:Addgene_217164)
