[The description below was written by a language model from this plasmid's Addgene catalogue record and pLannotate feature annotations shown in this document.]
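Description:
pCMV-Tc1-12_Xt is a 5,588-nt mammalian expression plasmid built on a pCMV backbone to produce the Tc1-12_Xt transposase, a DNA transposase whose coding sequence is recorded as synthetic. It is maintained in E. coli through a high-copy ColE1/pUC-type origin and selected with ampicillin via the β-lactamase gene and its own promoter. An f1 phage origin is also present, along with leftover backbone fragments such as lac promoter/operator elements, a short piece of lacI and a partial bom region.

The expression cassette consists of the human cytomegalovirus immediate-early enhancer and promoter at the start of the sequence and a bovine growth hormone polyadenylation signal downstream. Between them lie a forward T7 promoter and a reverse SP6 promoter, typical of pcDNA-style cloning regions. The roughly 1.1 kb interval between these phage promoters carries no annotation in the feature table and is presumably where the transposase open reading frame sits, although the automated annotation did not recognise it. No epitope tag or reporter is annotated, and the cloning sites are recorded as unknown. Downstream, an SV40 early promoter is followed only by a short fragment of a bleomycin-family resistance gene and an SV40 poly(A) signal, so a functional mammalian selection marker does not appear to be present.

The plasmid serves as the transposase ("helper") source for transient transfection of mammalian cells. It comes from a survey testing 130 DNA transposons for activity in human cells as potential genome engineering tools. The matching transposon donor carrying the element's terminal repeats is not part of this construct.
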