Features (pLannotate 1.2.2; 19 found; start..end, strand, type, name):
      1..380     +  enhancer       CMV enhancer: human cytomegalovirus immediate early enhancer
    381..584     +  promoter       CMV promoter: human cytomegalovirus (CMV) immediate early promoter
    580..613     +  LTR            5' LTR (truncated) (fragment): truncated 5' long terminal repeat (LTR) from HIV-1
    629..647     +  promoter       T7 promoter: promoter for bacteriophage T7 RNA polymerase
   1776..1794    -  promoter       SP6 promoter: promoter for bacteriophage SP6 RNA polymerase
   1820..2044    +  polyA_signal   bGH poly(A) signal: bovine growth hormone polyadenylation signal
   2048..2069    +  promoter       SV40 promoter (fragment): SV40 enhancer and early promoter
   2090..2518    +  rep_origin     f1 ori (sequence partly withheld): f1 bacteriophage origin of replication; arrow indicates direction of (+) strand synthesis
   2532..2861    +  promoter       SV40 promoter: SV40 enhancer and early promoter
   2874..3032    +  CDS            ble (fragment): BLE_KLEPN - Experimental evidence at protein level: Swiss-Prot protein existence level 1. Binding protein with a strong affinity to the bleomycin family of antibiotics. Binds to CL990; an antimitotic-antibiotic compound. From Klebsiella pneumoniae.
   3027..3148    +  polyA_signal   SV40 poly(A) signal: SV40 polyadenylation signal
   3221..3237    -  protein_bind   lac operator: The lac repressor binds to the lac operator to inhibit transcription in E. coli. This inhibition can be relieved by adding lactose or isopropyl-β-D-thiogalactopyranoside (IPTG). lac repressor encoded by lacI
   3245..3275    -  promoter       lac promoter: promoter for the E. coli lac operon
   3290..3311    -  protein_bind   CAP binding site: CAP binding activates transcription in the presence of cAMP. E. coli catabolite activator protein
   3324..3416    -  CDS            lacI (fragment): lac repressor; lacI; The lac repressor binds to the lac operator to inhibit transcription in E. coli. This inhibition can be relieved by adding lactose or isopropyl-β-D-thiogalactopyranoside (IPTG).
   3599..4187    -  rep_origin     ori: high-copy-number ColE1/pMB1/pBR322/pUC origin of replication
   4358..5218    -  CDS            AmpR: β-lactamase; bla; confers resistance to ampicillin, carbenicillin, and related antibiotics
   5219..5323    -  promoter       AmpR promoter: bla
   5382..5434    -  misc_feature   bom (fragment): basis of mobility region from pBR322
>Addgene plasmid #217164 | pCMV-Tc1-12_Xt | addgene full sequence | sequence record 443171 | Addgene NGS Result
GACATTGATTATTGACTAGTTATTAATAGTAATCAATTACGGGGTCATTAGTTCATAGCCCATATATGGA
GTTCCGCGTTACATAACTTACGGTAAATGGCCCGCCTGGCTGACCGCCCAACGACCCCCGCCCATTGACG
TCAATAATGACGTATGTTCCCATAGTAACGCCAATAGGGACTTTCCATTGACGTCAATGGGTGGAGTATT
TACGGTAAACTGCCCACTTGGCAGTACATCAAGTGTATCATATGCCAAGTACGCCCCCTATTGACGTCAA
TGACGGTAAATGGCCCGCCTGGCATTATGCCCAGTACATGACCTTATGGGACTTTCCTACTTGGCAGTAC
ATCTACGTATTAGTCATCGCTATTACCATGGTGATGCGGTTTTGGCAGTACATCAATGGGCGTGGATAGC
GGTTTGACTCACGGGGATTTCCAAGTCTCCACCCCATTGACGTCAATGGGAGTTTGTTTTGGCACCAAAA
TCAACGGGACTTTCCAAAATGTCGTAACAACTCCGCCCCATTGACGCAAATGGGCGGTAGGCGTGTACGG
TGGGAGGTCTATATAAGCAGAGCTCTCTGGCTAACTAGAGAACCCACTGCTTACTGGCTTATCGAAATTA
ATACGACTCACTATAGGGAGACCCAAGCTTGGTACCGAGCTCGGATCCACTAGTAACGGCCGCCAGTGTG
CTGGAATTCGCCGCCACCATGAAGACCAAAGAGCTGAGCAAAGAAGTGCGCGACAAGGTGGTGGAGAAAT
ACAAGAGCGGCCTGGGCTATAAAAAGATCAGCAAGAGCCTGCGCATTCCTCGCAGCACCATTAAAAGCAT
CATCTTCAAATGGAAGGAGCATGGCACCACCACCAACTTACCTCGTGAAGGTCGTCCTCCTAAGTTAACC
GACCGTGCACGCCGTGCGTTAATTCGTGAAGCAGCGCAACGTCCTAAAGTGACCCTGAAAGAACTGCAGA
GCAGCACCGCAGAAACCGGCGTTAGCGTTCATCGCACCACCATTAGCCGTACCTTACACCGCGCGGGTCT
GTATGGTCGTGTGGCGCGCAAAAAACCGCTGCTGAACGTGAAAAACAAGAAAGCCCGCTTTGAATTTGCC
AAACGCCACGTTGGTGACTCACCTAACGTGTGGCGTAAGGTGCTGTGGAGCGATGAAACCAAAATCGAAC
TGTTTGGCCATCAGGGCCGCTGTTATGTGTGGCGCAAACCTAACACCAGCCACCACCCGAAAAACACCAT
TGCCACCGTGAAACATGGTGGCGGCAGCATTATGCTGTGGGGCTGCTTTTCAGCAGCGGGTACCGGTAAA
TTAGTTCGCGTGGAGGGCAAAATGGATGGCGCGAAATATCGCGACATCCTGGAACAGAACCTGTGCCAGA
GCGCATGCGATTTACGTTTAGGCCGCCGTTTTACCTTTCAGCAGGACAACGACCCTAAGCATACCGCGAA
AGCCACCCTGGAGTGGTTTAAAGGCAAACATCTGAACGTGCTGGAGTGGCCTAGCCAAAGCCCTGATCTG
AACCCGATTGAGAACCTGTGGAGCGATCTGAAAATCGCGGTGCACAAACGCAAACCGAGCAACATGAAAG
AACTGGAACAGTTTTGCCTGGAAGAATGGGCCAAAATACCGGTTGCGCGCTGCGGTAAACTGATCGAAAC
CTATCCGAAACGCTTAGCGGCGGTGATAGCAGCAAAAGGCGGCAGCACCAAGTACTAATGAGCGGCCGCT
CGAGCATGCATCTAGAGGGCCCTATTCTATAGTGTCACCTAAATGCTAGAGCTCGCTGATCAGCCTCGAC
TGTGCCTTCTAGTTGCCAGCCATCTGTTGTTTGCCCCTCCCCCGTGCCTTCCTTGACCCTGGAAGGTGCC
ACTCCCACTGTCCTTTCCTAATAAAATGAGGAAATTGCATCGCATTGTCTGAGTAGGTGTCATTCTATTC
TGGGGGGTGGGGTGGGGCAGGACAGCAAGGGGGAGGATTGGGAAGACAATAGCAGGCATGCTGGGGATGC
GGTGGGCTCTATGGCTTCTGAGGCGGAAAGAACCAGCTGGGGCTCTAGGGGGTATCCCC
[124 nt withheld, positions 2090-2213]
C
[91 nt withheld, positions 2215-2305]
A
[49 nt withheld, positions 2307-2355]
CCTTTGACGTTGGAGTCCACGTTCTTT
[37 nt withheld, positions 2383-2419]
ACCCTATCTCGGTCTATTCTTTTGATTTATAAGGGATTTTGCCGATTTCGGCCTATTGGTTAAAAAATGA
GCTGATTTAACAAAAATTTAACGCGAATTAATTCTGTGGAATGTGTGTCAGTTAGGGTGTGGAAAGTCCC
CAGGCTCCCCAGCAGGCAGAAGTATGCAAAGCATGCATCTCAATTAGTCAGCAACCAGGTGTGGAAAGTC
CCCAGGCTCCCCAGCAGGCAGAAGTATGCAAAGCATGCATCTCAATTAGTCAGCAACCATAGTCCCGCCC
CTAACTCCGCCCATCCCGCCCCTAACTCCGCCCAGTTCCGCCCATTCTCCGCCCCATGGCTGACTAATTT
TTTTTATTTATGCAGAGGCCGAGGCCGCCTCTGCCTCTGAGCTATTCCAGAAGTAGTGAGGAGGCTTTTT
TGGAGGCCTAGGCTTTTGCAAAAAGCTCCCCGAAATGACCGACCAAGCGACGCCCAACCTGCCATCACGA
GATTTCGATTCCACCGCCGCCTTCTATGAAAGGTTGGGCTTCGGAATCGTTTTCCGGGACGCCGGCTGGA
TGATCCTCCAGCGCGGGGATCTCATGCTGGAGTTCTTCGCCCACCCCAACTTGTTTATTGCAGCTTATAA
TGGTTACAAATAAAGCAATAGCATCACAAATTTCACAAATAAAGCATTTTTTTCACTGCATTCTAGTTGT
GGTTTGTCCAAACTCATCAATGTATCTTATCATGTCTGTATACCGTCGACCTCTAGCTAGAGCTTGGCGT
AATCATGGTCATAGCTGTTTCCTGTGTGAAATTGTTATCCGCTCACAATTCCACACAACATACGAGCCGG
AAGCATAAAGTGTAAAGCCTGGGGTGCCTAATGAGTGAGCTAACTCACATTAATTGCGTTGCGCTCACTG
CCCGCTTTCCAGTCGGGAAACCTGTCGTGCCAGCTGCATTAATGAATCGGCCAACGCGCGGGGAGAGGCG
GTTTGCGTATTGGGCGCTCTTCCGCTTCCTCGCTCACTGACTCGCTGCGCTCGGTCGTTCGGCTGCGGCG
AGCGGTATCAGCTCACTCAAAGGCGGTAATACGGTTATCCACAGAATCAGGGGATAACGCAGGAAAGAAC
ATGTGAGCAAAAGGCCAGCAAAAGGCCAGGAACCGTAAAAAGGCCGCGTTGCTGGCGTTTTTCCATAGGC
TCCGCCCCCCTGACGAGCATCACAAAAATCGACGCTCAAGTCAGAGGTGGCGAAACCCGACAGGACTATA
AAGATACCAGGCGTTTCCCCCTGGAAGCTCCCTCGTGCGCTCTCCTGTTCCGACCCTGCCGCTTACCGGA
TACCTGTCCGCCTTTCTCCCTTCGGGAAGCGTGGCGCTTTCTCATAGCTCACGCTGTAGGTATCTCAGTT
CGGTGTAGGTCGTTCGCTCCAAGCTGGGCTGTGTGCACGAACCCCCCGTTCAGCCCGACCGCTGCGCCTT
ATCCGGTAACTATCGTCTTGAGTCCAACCCGGTAAGACACGACTTATCGCCACTGGCAGCAGCCACTGGT
AACAGGATTAGCAGAGCGAGGTATGTAGGCGGTGCTACAGAGTTCTTGAAGTGGTGGCCTAACTACGGCT
ACACTAGAAGAACAGTATTTGGTATCTGCGCTCTGCTGAAGCCAGTTACCTTCGGAAAAAGAGTTGGTAG
CTCTTGATCCGGCAAACAAACCACCGCTGGTAGCGGTGGTTTTTTTGTTTGCAAGCAGCAGATTACGCGC
AGAAAAAAAGGATCTCAAGAAGATCCTTTGATCTTTTCTACGGGGTCTGACGCTCAGTGGAACGAAAACT
CACGTTAAGGGATTTTGGTCATGAGATTATCAAAAAGGATCTTCACCTAGATCCTTTTAAATTAAAAATG
AAGTTTTAAATCAATCTAAAGTATATATGAGTAAACTTGGTCTGACAGTTACCAATGCTTAATCAGTGAG
GCACCTATCTCAGCGATCTGTCTATTTCGTTCATCCATAGTTGCCTGACTCCCCGTCGTGTAGATAACTA
CGATACGGGAGGGCTTACCATCTGGCCCCAGTGCTGCAATGATACCGCGAGACCCACGCTCACCGGCTCC
AGATTTATCAGCAATAAACCAGCCAGCCGGAAGGGCCGAGCGCAGAAGTGGTCCTGCAACTTTATCCGCC
TCCATCCAGTCTATTAATTGTTGCCGGGAAGCTAGAGTAAGTAGTTCGCCAGTTAATAGTTTGCGCAACG
TTGTTGCCATTGCTACAGGCATCGTGGTGTCACGCTCGTCGTTTGGTATGGCTTCATTCAGCTCCGGTTC
CCAACGATCAAGGCGAGTTACATGATCCCCCATGTTGTGCAAAAAAGCGGTTAGCTCCTTCGGTCCTCCG
ATCGTTGTCAGAAGTAAGTTGGCCGCAGTGTTATCACTCATGGTTATGGCAGCACTGCATAATTCTCTTA
CTGTCATGCCATCCGTAAGATGCTTTTCTGTGACTGGTGAGTACTCAACCAAGTCATTCTGAGAATAGTG
TATGCGGCGACCGAGTTGCTCTTGCCCGGCGTCAATACGGGATAATACCGCGCCACATAGCAGAACTTTA
AAAGTGCTCATCATTGGAAAACGTTCTTCGGGGCGAAAACTCTCAAGGATCTTACCGCTGTTGAGATCCA
GTTCGATGTAACCCACTCGTGCACCCAACTGATCTTCAGCATCTTTTACTTTCACCAGCGTTTCTGGGTG
AGCAAAAACAGGAAGGCAAAATGCCGCAAAAAAGGGAATAAGGGCGACACGGAAATGTTGAATACTCATA
CTCTTCCTTTTTCAATATTATTGAAGCATTTATCAGGGTTATTGTCTCATGAGCGGATACATATTTGAAT
GTATTTAGAAAAATAAACAAATAGGGGTTCCGCGCACATTTCCCCGAAAAGTGCCACCTGACGTCGACGG
ATCGGGAGATCTCCCGATCCCCTATGGTGCACTCTCAGTACAATCTGCTCTGATGCCGCATAGTTAAGCC
AGTATCTGCTCCCTGCTTGTGTGTTGGAGGTCGCTGAGTAGTGCGCGAGCAAAATTTAAGCTACAACAAG
GCAAGGCTTGACCGACAATTGCATGAAGAATCTGCTTAGGGTTAGGCGTTTTGCGCTGCTTCGCGATGTA
CGGGCCAGATATACGCGTT
